Addgene plasmid #29624: 416Gal-FUS-R521H-YFP
Depositing lab: Aaron Gitler. Depositing organization: University of Pennsylvania. Publication: Molecular determinants and genetic modifiers of aggregation and toxicity for the ALS disease protein FUS/TLS. Sun Z, Diaz Z, Fang X, Hart MP, Chesi A, Shorter J, Gitler AD. PLoS Biol. 2011 Apr;9(4):e1000614. doi: 10.1371/journal.pbio.1000614. Epub 2011 Apr 26. PubMed 21541367.
Backbone
  Vector backbone: pAG416Gal-ccdB-EYFP
  Backbone manufacturer: Susan Lindquist (Addgene plasmid # 14219)
  Backbone size w/o insert (bp): 8004
  Vector type: Yeast Expression
  Selectable markers: URA3
Growth in bacteria
  Bacterial resistance: Ampicillin, 100 μg/mL
  Growth temperature: 37°C
  Growth strain: ccdB Survival
  Growth instructions: ccdB Survival
  Copy number: Low Copy
Gene/Insert
  Gene/Insert name: FUS (alt names: TLS; fused in sarcoma; translocated in liposarcoma)
  Species: H. sapiens (human)
  Insert size (bp): 1578
  Mutation: R521H
  Entrez Gene: FUS (a.k.a. ALS6, ETM4, FUS1, HNRNPP2, POMP75, TLS, altFUS)
  Tag / fusion protein: YFP (C terminal on insert)
  Cloning method: Restriction Enzyme
  Sequencing primers: 5′ n/a
Terms and licenses: Academic/Nonprofit Terms; Industry Terms: Not Available to Industry
How to cite: 416Gal-FUS-R521H-YFP was a gift from Aaron Gitler (Addgene plasmid # 29624 ; http://n2t.net/addgene:29624 ; RRID:Addgene_29624)
