[The description below was written by a language model from this plasmid's Addgene catalogue record.]
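Description:
416Gal-FUS-R521H-YFP is a yeast expression plasmid built on the pAG416Gal-ccdB-EYFP backbone, a member of the Gateway-style pAG destination vector series. It is maintained in yeast through the URA3 auxotrophic marker, which allows selection in ura3 strains on medium lacking uracil. In bacteria it is selected with ampicillin and is recorded as low copy. By the usual naming convention of this vector family, "416" denotes a centromeric, low-copy yeast plasmid and "Gal" a galactose-inducible GAL1 promoter, but the record lists neither the origins of replication nor the promoter explicitly, and no feature table is provided. The record gives a ccdB-resistant strain for bacterial growth and restriction enzyme as the cloning method. This is unusual for a derivative in which the ccdB cassette would normally have been replaced by the insert, and the record does not explain it.

The payload is the human FUS (TLS, fused in sarcoma / translocated in liposarcoma) coding sequence, about 1.6 kb, carrying the R521H substitution and fused at its C terminus to YFP. FUS is an RNA-binding protein linked to amyotrophic lateral sclerosis, as reflected in the ALS6 gene alias. The YFP fusion allows the localization and aggregation state of the mutant protein to be followed by fluorescence microscopy in living yeast, and inducible expression allows a potentially toxic protein to be switched on under controlled conditions. According to the associated publication, the construct belongs to a study of the molecular determinants and genetic modifiers of FUS aggregation and toxicity. It is therefore suited to comparing the behavior of this mutant with wild-type FUS and other variants in a yeast model.
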