>Addgene plasmid #29624 | 416Gal-FUS-R521H-YFP | addgene partial sequence | sequence record 35068 | 29624 with EGFP-N
GCTCCTCGCCCTTGCTCACCATTAAGCTTGATATCGAATTCCTGCAGCCCATCACCACTTTGTACAAGAA
AGCTGGGTCCAAATACGGCCTCTCCCTGTGATCCTGTCTGTGCTCACCCCTGGAATCCATCTTGCCAGGG
CCAAAGCCACCTCTGTCCCCACCACCCCGGCCCCCTCGGAAGCCTCCACGGTCCCCGCCGCGGCCCCGGT
AGCCGCCTCGATCATAGCCTCCTCTGCCACCACGACGATCATCCCCGTAGTTACCCCCCATGTGAGAGCC
ACCTGGTCCCCCTCCTGGGCCATCTGGTTTAGGGGCCTTACACTGGTTGCATTCATTCCTCCAAGAGAAG
TTCATATTCTCACAGGTGGGATTAGGACACTTCCAGTCACCAGCTCGCTGCTGTCCTCCACCGCCACCAC
CTCCACTGGGAAATCCTCCTCGGCCACCACCACCACTGCCACCACCTCCATAGCCTCCACGGCCCATGGG
TCCTCCTCGCCCTCGGCCTCCACGACCATTGCCACCACCCCGATTAAAGTCTGCCCGGCGAGTAGCAAAT
GAGACCTTGATAGGATTTCCGGAGAATTCTTTACCATCAAACCAGTCAATAGCTGCTTTAGCTGAAGGTG
GGTCATCAAAAGAGACCGTTGCCTCTCCCTTCAGCTTGCCAGTTTCCCTGTCTGTGTACAAATTAATCAT
GGGCTGTCCCGTTTTCTTGTTTGTCTTAATAATACCAATCTGCTTGAAGTAATCAGCCACAGACTCAATT
GTAACATTCTCACCCAGGCCTTGCACAAAGATGGTGTTGTTGTCTGAATTATCCTGTTCGGAGTCATGAC
GTGATCCTTGGTCCCGAGGGCCACCAAATTTATTGAAGCCACCACGGT
